Addgene plasmid #25236: CYP2R1 (2OJD)
Purpose: Bacterial expression for structure determination; may not be full ORF
Depositing lab: Cheryl Arrowsmith. Depositing organization: University of Toronto.
Backbone
  Vector backbone: pCW-LIC
  Backbone manufacturer: SGC
  Backbone size w/o insert (bp): 6980
  Vector type: Bacterial Expression
Growth in bacteria
  Bacterial resistance: Ampicillin, 100 μg/mL
  Growth temperature: 37°C
  Growth strain: DH5alpha
  Copy number: High Copy
Gene/Insert
  Gene/Insert name: CYP2R1_cw_01 (alt names: PDB: 2OJD, 3CZH, 3DL9; cytochrome P450, family 2, R1; CYPR1)
  Species: H. sapiens (human)
  Insert size (bp): 1437
  Mutation: Contains amino acids 32-501
  Entrez Gene: CYP2R1
  Tag / fusion protein: 4xHis (C terminal on insert)
  Cloning method: Restriction Enzyme
  Sequencing primers: 5′ pCW-SEQ-Fwd; 3′ pCW-SEW-Rev
Terms and licenses: Academic/Nonprofit Terms; Industry Terms
How to cite: CYP2R1 (2OJD) was a gift from Cheryl Arrowsmith (Addgene plasmid # 25236 ; http://n2t.net/addgene:25236 ; RRID:Addgene_25236)
