[The description below was written by a language model from this plasmid's Addgene catalogue record.]
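Description:
CYP2R1 (2OJD) is a bacterial expression plasmid built on the pCW-LIC backbone from the SGC, a vector of roughly 7 kb before insertion. It is maintained in E. coli as a high-copy plasmid under ampicillin selection. The record does not state the promoter, the origin of replication or other regulatory elements, and no feature table is available, so these details cannot be confirmed here.

The insert, designated CYP2R1_cw_01, is a 1437 bp fragment of human CYP2R1 (cytochrome P450, family 2, subfamily R, member 1). It encodes amino acids 32–501 rather than the complete open reading frame, so the N-terminal 31 residues are absent. N-terminal truncation of this kind is commonly used with microsomal P450s to remove the membrane-anchoring segment and improve the behaviour of the recombinant protein, although the record does not give the rationale for this construct. A 4xHis tag is fused to the C terminus of the insert, which allows the protein to be purified by immobilised metal affinity chromatography. Despite the "LIC" in the backbone name, which suggests ligation-independent cloning, the cloning method is recorded as restriction enzyme based.

The stated purpose is bacterial production of protein for structure determination, and the construct is linked to three Protein Data Bank entries (2OJD, 3CZH and 3DL9). It is therefore suited to producing recombinant CYP2R1 for crystallography or related biochemical and ligand-binding work. Users should keep in mind that the expressed product is a truncated, tagged form of the enzyme.
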