>Addgene plasmid #25236 | CYP2R1 (2OJD) | depositor partial sequence | sequence record 11710 | Author sequence
ATGGCTAAGAAAACGAAGCAGAGGCGGCCGATGGGCTTCCCCCCGGGGCCGCCGGGGCTGCCATTTATCG
GCAACATCTATTCCCTGGCAGCCTCATCCGAGCTTCCCCATGTCTACATGAGAAAGCAGAGCCAGGTGTA
CGGAGAGATCTTCAGTTTAGATCTTGGAGGCATATCAACTGTGGTTCTAAATGGCTATGATGTAGTAAAG
GAATGCCTTGTTCATCAAAGCGAAATTTTTGCAGACAGACCATGCCTTCCTTTATTCATGAAGATGACAA
AAATGGGAGGCTTACTCAATTCCAGATATGGCCGAGGATGGGTTGATCACAGACGATTAGCTGTAAACAG
TTTTCGATATTTTGGATATGGCCAAAAGTCTTTTGAATCTAAAATCTTGGAAGAAACCAAATTTTTCAAT
GATGCTATTGAAACATACAAAGGTAGACCTTTTGACTTTAAACAGTTAATAACGAATGCTGTTTCAAACA
TAACCAATCTGATCATTTTTGGAGAACGATTCACTTATGAAGACACCGATTTTCAGCACATGATTGAGTT
ATTTAGTGAAAATGTGGAACTAGCTGCCAGTGCCTCAGTCTTCTTGTATAATGCCTTTCCATGGATTGGC
ATCCTGCCTTTTGGAAAACATCAACAGCTGTTTAGAAATGCAGCTGTAGTCTATGATTTTCTCTCCAGAC
TCATTGAAAAAGCTTCAGTCAACAGAAAGCCTCAGCTACCTCAGCATTTTGTTGATGCTTATTTAGATGA
GATGGATCAAGGTAAAAATGACCCATCATCTACTTTCTCCAAAGAAAACCTAATTTTCTCAGTGGGTGAA
CTCATCATTGCTGGAACTGAAACTACAACCAATGTGCTACGGTGGGCGATTCTTTTCATGGCCCTTTATC
CTAATATTCAAGGACAAGTTCAGAAAGAGATTGATTTAATTATGGGCCCTAATGGGAAGCCTTCTTGGGA
CGACAAATGCAAAATGCCTTATACTGAGGCAGTTTTGCATGAAGTTTTAAGATTCTGTAATATAGTTCCA
TTAGGGATTTTCCATGCAACCTCTGAAGATGCAGTTGTACGTGGTTATTCCATTCCTAAAGGCACAACAG
TAATTACAAATCTTTATTCTGTACACTTTGATGAAAAGTACTGGAGAGACCCAGAAGTGTTCCATCCTGA
GCGATTTCTGGACAGCAGTGGATATTTTGCCAAGAAGGAAGCTTTGGTTCCTTTTTCCCTAGGAAGAAGA
CATTGTCTTGGAGAACACTTGGCTCGGATGGAAATGTTCTTGTTTTTTACAGCATTGCTTCAGAGGTTTC
ATTTGCATTTTCCACATGAACTAGTTCCAGATCTGAAGCCCAGGTTAGGCATGACATTGCAGCCCCAACC
CTACCTCATCTGTGCTGAAAGACGCCATCACCACCAT
