>Addgene plasmid #25236 | CYP2R1 (2OJD) | addgene partial sequence | sequence record 31315 | 25236 with pCW-SEQ-Rev (CTTTCGTCTTCAAGCAGATCTG)
CGGCTCAGATCTGCTCATGTTTGACAGCTTATCAGCGATAAGCTTCGTCATCAATGGTGGTGATGGCGTC
TTTCAGCACAGATGAGGTAGGGTTGGGGCTGCAATGTCATGCCTAACCTGGGCTTCAGATCTGGAACTAG
TTCATGTGGAAAATGCAAATGAAACCTCTGAAGCAATGCTGTAAAAAACAAGAACATTTCCATCCGAGCC
AAGTGTTCTCCAAGACAATGTCTTCTTCCTAGGGAAAAAGGAACCAAAGCTTCCTTCTTGGCAAAATATC
CACTGCTGTCCAGAAATCGCTCAGGATGGAACACTTCTGGGTCTCTCCAGTACTTTTCATCAAAGTGTAC
AGAATAAAGATTTGTAATTACTGTTGTGCCTTTAGGAATGGAATAACCACGTACAACTGCATCTTCAGAG
GTTGCATGGAAAATCCCTAATGGAACTATATTACAGAATCTTAAAACTTCATGCAAAACTGCCTCAGTAT
AAGGCATTTTGCATTTGTCGTCCCAAGAAGGCTTCCCATTAGGGCCCATAATTAAATCAATCTCTTTCTG
AACTTGTCCTTGAATATTAGGATAAAGGGCCATGAAAAGAATCGCCCACCGTAGCACATTGGTTGTAGTT
TCAGTTCCAGCAATGATGAGTTCACCCACTGAGAAAATTAGGTTTTCTTTGGAGAAAGTAGATGATGGGT
CATTTTTACCTTGATCCATCTCATCTAAATAAGCATCAACAAAATGCTGAGGTAGCTGAGGCTTTCTGTT
GACTGAAGCTTTTTCAATGAGTCTGGAGAGAAAATCATAGACTACAGCTGCATTTCTAAACAGCTGTTGA
TGTTTTCCAAAAGGCAGGATGCCAATCCATGGAAAGGCATTATAC
