>Addgene plasmid #25236 | CYP2R1 (2OJD) | addgene partial sequence | sequence record 31316 | 25236 with LacI-R
GGTTCATTCCCACCCTGAATTGACTCTCTTCCGGGCGCTATCATGCCATACCGCGAAAGGTTTTGCACCA
TTCGATGGTGTCCTGGCACGACAGGTTTCCCGACTGGAAAGCGGGCAGTGAGCGCAACGCAATTAATGTA
AGTTAGCTCACTCATTAGGCACCCCAGGCTTTACACTTTATGCTTCCGGCTCGTATAATGTGTGGAATTG
TGAGCGGATAACAATTTCACACAGGAAACAGGATCGATCCATCGATGAGCTTACTCCCCATCCCCCTGTT
GACAATTAATCATCGGCTCGTATAATGTGTGGAATTGTGAGCGGATAACAATTTCACACAGGAAACAGGA
TCAGCTTACTCCCCATCCCCCTGTTGACAATTAATCATCGGCTCGTATAATGTGTGGAATTGTGAGCGGA
TAACAATTTCACACAGGAAACAGGATCCATCGATGCTTAGGAGGTCATATGGCTAAGAAAACGAAGCAGA
GGCGGCCGATGGGCTTCCCCCCGGGGCCGCCGGGGCTGCCATTTATCGGCAACATCTATTCCCTGGCAGC
CTCATCCGAGCTTCCCCATGTCTACATGAGAAAGCAGAGCCAGGTGTACGGAGAGATCTTCAGTTTAGAT
CTTGGAGGCATATCAACTGTGGTTCTAAATGGCTATGATGTAGTAAAGGAATGCCTTGTTCATCAAAGCG
AAATTTTTGCAGACAGACCATGCCTTCCTTTATTCATGAAGATGACAAAAATGGGAGGCTTACTCAATTC
CAGATATGGCCGAGGATGGGTTGATCACAGACGATTAGCTGTAAACAGTTTTCGATATTTTGGATATGGC
CAAAAGTC
